Addgene plasmid #14196: pAG416GPD-ccdB-EGFP
Purpose: (Empty Backbone)
Depositing lab: Susan Lindquist. Depositing organization: Whitehead Institute for Biomedical Research. Publication: A suite of Gateway cloning vectors for high-throughput genetic analysis in Saccharomyces cerevisiae. Alberti S, Gitler AD, Lindquist S. Yeast. 2007 Oct . 24(10):913-9. 10.1002/yea.1502 PubMed 17583893.
Backbone
  Vector backbone: pRS416
  Vector type: Yeast Expression ; Gateway Destination
  Selectable markers: URA3
Growth in bacteria
  Bacterial resistance: Chloramphenicol and Ampicillin, 25 & 100 μg/mL
  Growth temperature: 37°C
  Growth strain: ccdB Survival
  Growth instructions: DB3.1, ccdB Survival
  Copy number: Unknown
Gene/Insert
  Gene/Insert name: None
  Tag / fusion protein: EGFP (C terminal on backbone)
  Cloning method: Gateway Cloning
  Sequencing primers: 5′ GPDPro_F
Terms and licenses: Academic/Nonprofit Terms; Industry Terms: Not Available to Industry
Depositor comments: Type of plasmid: CEN. This plasmid contains the Gateway technology from Invitrogen; Invitrogen requires purchasing of Gateway Clonase for carrying out the Gateway recombinational cloning reaction http://www.invitrogen.com Please note that the full plasmid sequence is provided as a reference only, and may not match the exact sequence of the plasmid.
How to cite: pAG416GPD-ccdB-EGFP was a gift from Susan Lindquist (Addgene plasmid # 14196 ; http://n2t.net/addgene:14196 ; RRID:Addgene_14196)
