[The description below was written by a language model from this plasmid's Addgene catalogue record and pLannotate feature annotations shown in this document.]
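Description:
pAG416GPD-ccdB-EGFP is an empty Gateway destination vector for protein expression in Saccharomyces cerevisiae, built on the pRS416 shuttle backbone. In yeast it is maintained as a centromeric plasmid through a CEN6/ARS element and is selected by the URA3 auxotrophic marker, which is also counterselectable with 5-fluoroorotic acid. In E. coli it replicates from a ColE1/pUC-type origin and carries an ampicillin resistance gene. An f1 origin and remnants of the pBluescript lac/lacZα region with flanking T3 and T7 promoters are inherited from the backbone.

The expression cassette is driven by the strong constitutive GPD (TDH3, glyceraldehyde-3-phosphate dehydrogenase) promoter and ends in the CYC1 terminator. Between them lies the Gateway cassette: attR1 and attR2 sites flanking a chloramphenicol resistance gene and the ccdB toxin gene. An EGFP coding sequence sits immediately downstream of attR2. In an LR recombination reaction with an entry clone, the attR-flanked cassette is exchanged for the gene of interest. An open reading frame lacking a stop codon and joined in frame is then expressed as a C-terminal EGFP fusion. Because CcdB poisons DNA gyrase in ordinary E. coli strains, unrecombined vector is counterselected after the reaction, and the empty vector itself must be propagated in a ccdB-tolerant strain under combined chloramphenicol and ampicillin selection.

The plasmid belongs to a suite of yeast Gateway vectors designed for high-throughput genetic analysis. It suits constitutive expression of fluorescently tagged proteins from a centromeric plasmid, for example for localization studies. The depositor notes that the full sequence is a reference only and may not match the physical plasmid exactly.
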