Features (pLannotate 1.2.2; 29 found; start..end, strand, type, name):
     70..573     -  misc_feature   CEN/ARS: S. cerevisiae CEN6 centromere fused to an autonomously replicating sequence
    610..714     +  promoter       AmpR promoter: bla
    715..1575    +  CDS            AmpR: β-lactamase; bla; confers resistance to ampicillin, carbenicillin, and related antibiotics
   1746..2334    +  rep_origin     ori: high-copy-number ColE1/pMB1/pBR322/pUC origin of replication
   2517..2609    +  CDS            lacI (fragment): lac repressor; lacI; The lac repressor binds to the lac operator to inhibit transcription in E. coli. This inhibition can be relieved by adding lactose or isopropyl-β-D-thiogalactopyranoside (IPTG).
   2622..2643    +  protein_bind   CAP binding site: CAP binding activates transcription in the presence of cAMP. E. coli catabolite activator protein
   2658..2688    +  promoter       lac promoter: promoter for the E. coli lac operon
   2696..2712    +  protein_bind   lac operator: The lac repressor binds to the lac operator to inhibit transcription in E. coli. This inhibition can be relieved by adding lactose or isopropyl-β-D-thiogalactopyranoside (IPTG). lac repressor encoded by lacI
   2757..2775    +  promoter       T3 promoter: promoter for bacteriophage T3 RNA polymerase
   2804..3448    +  promoter       GAP promoter: S. cerevisiae TDH3; promoter for glyceraldehyde-3-phosphate dehydrogenase
   3454..3474    +  misc_feature   MCS (fragment): pBluescript multiple cloning site
   3478..3602    +  protein_bind   attR1: mutant version of attR; recombination site for the Gateway® LR reaction LR Clonase™
   3627..3657    +  promoter       lac UV5 promoter: E. coli lac promoter with an "up" mutation
   3681..3710    +  promoter       cat promoter (fragment): promoter of the E. coli cat gene encoding chloramphenicol acetyltransferase
   3711..4370    +  CDS            CmR: chloramphenicol acetyltransferase; cat; confers resistance to chloramphenicol
   4552..4710    +  CDS            ccdA (fragment): CCDA_ECO57 - Also known as H, letA. Experimental evidence at protein level: Swiss-Prot protein existence level 1. Antitoxin component of a type II toxin-antitoxin (TA) system which inhibits the post-segregational killing (PSK) of plasmid-free cells, also referred to as a plasmid addiction system. Binds to and blocks the activity of CcdB; will also remove bound CcdB protein from the CcdB-GyrA complex by forming a CcdA-CcdB complex, a process termed rejuvenation. Functions as a transcriptional corepressor for the ccdAB operon, repression also requires CcdB (By similarity). From Escherichia coli
   4715..5017    +  CDS            ccdB: CCDB_ECOLI - Also known as G, letB, letD. Experimental evidence at protein level: Swiss-Prot protein existence level 1. Toxic component of a type II toxin-antitoxin (TA) system, functioning in plasmid maintainence. Responsible for the post- segregational killing (PSK) of plasmid-free cells, also referred to as a plasmid addiction system. Half-life of over 2 hours. Cell killing by CcdB is accompanied by filamentation, defects in chromosome and plasmid segregation, defects in cell division, formation of anucleate cells, decreased DNA synthesis and plasmid loss. Interferes with the activity of DN
   5061..5185    -  protein_bind   attR2: mutant version of attR; recombination site for the Gateway® LR reaction LR Clonase™
   5189..5216    +  misc_feature   MCS (fragment): pBluescript multiple cloning site
   5217..5936    +  CDS            EGFP: the original enhanced GFP (Yang et al., 1996) mammalian codon-optimized
   5943..6190    +  terminator     CYC1 terminator: S. cerevisiae CYC1; transcription terminator for CYC1
   6209..6227    -  promoter       T7 promoter: promoter for bacteriophage T7 RNA polymerase
   6235..6390    +  CDS            lacZα (fragment): LacZα fragment of β-galactosidase; lacZ fragment
   6398..6853    +  rep_origin     f1 ori (sequence partly withheld): f1 bacteriophage origin of replication; arrow indicates direction of (+) strand synthesis
   6854..6905    -  misc_feature   bom (fragment): basis of mobility region from pBR322
   6984..7787    -  CDS            URA3: orotidine-5'-phosphate decarboxylase, required for uracil biosynthesis; S. cerevisiae URA3; yeast auxotrophic marker, counterselectable with 5-fluoroorotic acid (5-FOA)
   7788..8003    -  promoter       URA3 promoter: S. cerevisiae URA3
   8018..8067    -  misc_feature   bom (fragment): basis of mobility region from pBR322
   8169..1       -  CDS            rop (fragment) (across the origin): Rop protein, which maintains plasmids at low copy number; rop
>Addgene plasmid #14196 | pAG416GPD-ccdB-EGFP | depositor full sequence | sequence record 7859 | Author sequence
GACGAAAGGGCCTCGTGATACGCCTATTTTTATAGGTTAATGTCATGATAATAATGGTTTCTTAGGACGG
ATCGCTTGCCTGTAACTTACACGCGCCTCGTATCTTTTAATGATGGAATAATTTGGGAATTTACTCTGTG
TTTATTTATTTTTATGTTTTGTATTTGGATTTTAGAAAGTAAATAAAGAAGGTAGAAGAGTTACGGAATG
AAGAAAAAAAAATAAACAAAGGTTTAAAAAATTTCAACAAAAAGCGTACTTTACATATATATTTATTAGA
CAAGAAAAGCAGATTAAATAGATATACATTCGATTAACGATAAGTAAAATGTAAAATCACAGGATTTTCG
TGTGTGGTCTTCTACACAGACAAGATGAAACAATTCGGCATTAATACCTGAGAGCAGGAAGAGCAAGATA
AAAGGTAGTATTTGTTGGCGATCCCCCTAGAGTCTTTTACATCTTCGGAAAACAAAAACTATTTTTTCTT
TAATTTCTTTTTTTACTTTCTATTTTTAATTTATATATTTATATTAAAAAATTTAAATTATAATTATTTT
TATAGCACGTGATGAAAAGGACCCAGGTGGCACTTTTCGGGGAAATGTGCGCGGAACCCCTATTTGTTTA
TTTTTCTAAATACATTCAAATATGTATCCGCTCATGAGACAATAACCCTGATAAATGCTTCAATAATATT
GAAAAAGGAAGAGTATGAGTATTCAACATTTCCGTGTCGCCCTTATTCCCTTTTTTGCGGCATTTTGCCT
TCCTGTTTTTGCTCACCCAGAAACGCTGGTGAAAGTAAAAGATGCTGAAGATCAGTTGGGTGCACGAGTG
GGTTACATCGAACTGGATCTCAACAGCGGTAAGATCCTTGAGAGTTTTCGCCCCGAAGAACGTTTTCCAA
TGATGAGCACTTTTAAAGTTCTGCTATGTGGCGCGGTATTATCCCGTATTGACGCCGGGCAAGAGCAACT
CGGTCGCCGCATACACTATTCTCAGAATGACTTGGTTGAGTACTCACCAGTCACAGAAAAGCATCTTACG
GATGGCATGACAGTAAGAGAATTATGCAGTGCTGCCATAACCATGAGTGATAACACTGCGGCCAACTTAC
TTCTGACAACGATCGGAGGACCGAAGGAGCTAACCGCTTTTTTGCACAACATGGGGGATCATGTAACTCG
CCTTGATCGTTGGGAACCGGAGCTGAATGAAGCCATACCAAACGACGAGCGTGACACCACGATGCCTGTA
GCAATGGCAACAACGTTGCGCAAACTATTAACTGGCGAACTACTTACTCTAGCTTCCCGGCAACAATTAA
TAGACTGGATGGAGGCGGATAAAGTTGCAGGACCACTTCTGCGCTCGGCCCTTCCGGCTGGCTGGTTTAT
TGCTGATAAATCTGGAGCCGGTGAGCGTGGGTCTCGCGGTATCATTGCAGCACTGGGGCCAGATGGTAAG
CCCTCCCGTATCGTAGTTATCTACACGACGGGGAGTCAGGCAACTATGGATGAACGAAATAGACAGATCG
CTGAGATAGGTGCCTCACTGATTAAGCATTGGTAACTGTCAGACCAAGTTTACTCATATATACTTTAGAT
TGATTTAAAACTTCATTTTTAATTTAAAAGGATCTAGGTGAAGATCCTTTTTGATAATCTCATGACCAAA
ATCCCTTAACGTGAGTTTTCGTTCCACTGAGCGTCAGACCCCGTAGAAAAGATCAAAGGATCTTCTTGAG
ATCCTTTTTTTCTGCGCGTAATCTGCTGCTTGCAAACAAAAAAACCACCGCTACCAGCGGTGGTTTGTTT
GCCGGATCAAGAGCTACCAACTCTTTTTCCGAAGGTAACTGGCTTCAGCAGAGCGCAGATACCAAATACT
GTCCTTCTAGTGTAGCCGTAGTTAGGCCACCACTTCAAGAACTCTGTAGCACCGCCTACATACCTCGCTC
TGCTAATCCTGTTACCAGTGGCTGCTGCCAGTGGCGATAAGTCGTGTCTTACCGGGTTGGACTCAAGACG
ATAGTTACCGGATAAGGCGCAGCGGTCGGGCTGAACGGGGGGTTCGTGCACACAGCCCAGCTTGGAGCGA
ACGACCTACACCGAACTGAGATACCTACAGCGTGAGCTATGAGAAAGCGCCACGCTTCCCGAAGGGAGAA
AGGCGGACAGGTATCCGGTAAGCGGCAGGGTCGGAACAGGAGAGCGCACGAGGGAGCTTCCAGGGGGAAA
CGCCTGGTATCTTTATAGTCCTGTCGGGTTTCGCCACCTCTGACTTGAGCGTCGATTTTTGTGATGCTCG
TCAGGGGGGCGGAGCCTATGGAAAAACGCCAGCAACGCGGCCTTTTTACGGTTCCTGGCCTTTTGCTGGC
CTTTTGCTCACATGTTCTTTCCTGCGTTATCCCCTGATTCTGTGGATAACCGTATTACCGCCTTTGAGTG
AGCTGATACCGCTCGCCGCAGCCGAACGACCGAGCGCAGCGAGTCAGTGAGCGAGGAAGCGGAAGAGCGC
CCAATACGCAAACCGCCTCTCCCCGCGCGTTGGCCGATTCATTAATGCAGCTGGCACGACAGGTTTCCCG
ACTGGAAAGCGGGCAGTGAGCGCAACGCAATTAATGTGAGTTACCTCACTCATTAGGCACCCCAGGCTTT
ACACTTTATGCTTCCGGCTCCTATGTTGTGTGGAATTGTGAGCGGATAACAATTTCACACAGGAAACAGC
TATGACCATGATTACGCCAAGCGCGCAATTAACCCTCACTAAAGGGAACAAAAGCTGGAGCTCTTCGAGT
TTATCATTATCAATACTCGCCATTTCAAAGAATACGTAAATAATTAATAGTAGTGATTTTCCTAACTTTA
TTTAGTCAAAAAATTAGCCTTTTAATTCTGCTGTAACCCGTACATGCCCAAAATAGGGGGCGGGTTACAC
AGAATATATAACACCGAAGGTGCCTGGGTGAACAGGTTTATTCCTGGCATCCACTAAATATAATGGAGCC
CGCTTTTTAAGCTGGCATCCAGAAAAAAAAAGAATCCCAGCACCAAAATATTGTTTTCTTCACCAACCAT
CAGTTCATAGGTCCATTCTCTTAGCGCAACTACAGAGAACAGGGGCACAAACAGGCAAAAAACGGGCACA
ACCTCAATGGAGTGATGCAACCTGCCTGGAGTAAATGATGACACAAGGCAATTGACCCACGCATGTATCT
ATCTCATTTTCTTACACCTTCTATTACCTTCTGCTCTCTCTGATTTGGAAAAAGCTGAAAAAAAAGGTTG
AAACCAGTTCCCTGAAATTATTCCCCTACTTGACTAATAAGTATATAAAGACGGTAGGTATTGATTGTAA
TTCTGTAAATCTATTTCTTAAACTTCTTAAATTCTACTTTTATAGTTAGTCTTTTTTTTAGTTTTAAAAC
ACCAGAACTTAGTTTCGACGGATTCTAGAACTAGTGGATCCCCCATCACAAGTTTGTACAAAAAAGCTGA
ACGAGAAACGTAAAATGATATAAATATCAATATATTAAATTAGATTTTGCATAAAAAACAGACTACATAA
TACTGTAAAACACAACATATCCAGTCACTATGGCGGCCGCATTAGGCACCCCAGGCTTTACACTTTATGC
TTCCGGCTCGTATAATGTGTGGATTTTGAGTTAGGATCCGTCGAGATTTTCAGGAGCTAAGGAAGCTAAA
ATGGAGAAAAAAATCACTGGATATACCACCGTTGATATATCCCAATGGCATCGTAAAGAACATTTTGAGG
CATTTCAGTCAGTTGCTCAATGTACCTATAACCAGACCGTTCAGCTGGATATTACGGCCTTTTTAAAGAC
CGTAAAGAAAAATAAGCACAAGTTTTATCCGGCCTTTATTCACATTCTTGCCCGCCTGATGAATGCTCAT
CCGGAATTCCGTATGGCAATGAAAGACGGTGAGCTGGTGATATGGGATAGTGTTCACCCTTGTTACACCG
TTTTCCATGAGCAAACTGAAACGTTTTCATCGCTCTGGAGTGAATACCACGACGATTTCCGGCAGTTTCT
ACACATATATTCGCAAGATGTGGCGTGTTACGGTGAAAACCTGGCCTATTTCCCTAAAGGGTTTATTGAG
AATATGTTTTTCGTCTCAGCCAATCCCTGGGTGAGTTTCACCAGTTTTGATTTAAACGTGGCCAATATGG
ACAACTTCTTCGCCCCCGTTTTCACCATGGGCAAATATTATACGCAAGGCGACAAGGTGCTGATGCCGCT
GGCGATTCAGGTTCATCATGCCGTCTGTGATGGCTTCCATGTCGGCAGAATGCTTAATGAATTACAACAG
TACTGCGATGAGTGGCAGGGCGGGGCGTAAACGCCGCGTGGATCCGGCTTACTAAAAGCCAGATAACAGT
ATGCGTATTTGCGCGCTGATTTTTGCGGTATAAGAATATATACTGATATGTATACCCGAAGTATGTCAAA
AAGAGGTATGCTATGAAGCAGCGTATTACAGTGACAGTTGACAGCGACAGCTATCAGTTGCTCAAGGCAT
ATATGATGTCAATATCTCCGGTCTGGTAAGCACAACCATGCAGAATGAAGCCCGTCGTCTGCGTGCCGAA
CGCTGGAAAGCGGAAAATCAGGAAGGGATGGCTGAGGTCGCCCGGTTTATTGAAATGAACGGCTCTTTTG
CTGACGAGAACAGGGGCTGGTGAAATGCAGTTTAAGGTTTACACCTATAAAAGAGAGAGCCGTTATCGTC
TGTTTGTGGATGTACAGAGTGATATTATTGACACGCCCGGGCGACGGATGGTGATCCCCCTGGCCAGTGC
ACGTCTGCTGTCAGATAAAGTCTCCCGTGAACTTTACCCGGTGGTGCATATCGGGGATGAAAGCTGGCGC
ATGATGACCACCGATATGGCCAGTGTGCCGGTCTCCGTTATCGGGGAAGAAGTGGCTGATCTCAGCCACC
GCGAAAATGACATCAAAAACGCCATTAACCTGATGTTCTGGGGAATATAAATGTCAGGCTCCCTTATACA
CAGCCAGTCTGCAGGTCGACCATAGTGACTGGATATGTTGTGTTTTACAGTATTATGTAGTCTGTTTTTT
ATGCAAAATCTAATTTAATATATTGATATTTATATCATTTTACGTTTCTCGTTCAGCTTTCTTGTACAAA
GTGGTGATGGGCTGCAGGAATTCGATATCAAGCTTAATGGTGAGCAAGGGCGAGGAGCTGTTCACCGGGG
TGGTGCCCATCCTGGTCGAGCTGGACGGCGACGTAAACGGCCACAAGTTCAGCGTGTCCGGCGAGGGCGA
GGGCGATGCCACCTACGGCAAGCTGACCCTGAAGTTCATCTGCACCACCGGCAAGCTGCCCGTGCCCTGG
CCCACCCTCGTGACCACCCTGACCTACGGCGTGCAGTGCTTCAGCCGCTACCCCGACCACATGAAGCAGC
ACGACTTCTTCAAGTCCGCCATGCCCGAAGGCTACGTCCAGGAGCGCACCATCTTCTTCAAGGACGACGG
CAACTACAAGACCCGCGCCGAGGTGAAGTTCGAGGGCGACACCCTGGTGAACCGCATCGAGCTGAAGGGC
ATCGACTTCAAGGAGGACGGCAACATCCTGGGGCACAAGCTGGAGTACAACTACAACAGCCACAACGTCT
ATATCATGGCCGACAAGCAGAAGAACGGCATCAAGGTGAACTTCAAGATCCGCCACAACATCGAGGACGG
CAGCGTGCAGCTCGCCGACCACTACCAGCAGAACACCCCCATCGGCGACGGCCCCGTGCTGCTGCCCGAC
AACCACTACCTGAGCACCCAGTCCGCCCTGAGCAAAGACCCCAACGAGAAGCGCGATCACATGGTCCTGC
TGGAGTTCGTGACCGCCGCCGGGATCACTCTCGGCATGGACGAGCTGTACAAGTAACTCGAGTCATGTAA
TTAGTTATGTCACGCTTACATTCACGCCCTCCCCCCACATCCGCTCTAACCGAAAAGGAAGGAGTTAGAC
AACCTGAAGTCTAGGTCCCTATTTATTTTTTTATAGTTATGTTAGTATTAAGAACGTTATTTATATTTCA
AATTTTTCTTTTTTTTCTGTACAGACGCGTGTACGCATGTAACATTATACTGAAAACCTTGCTTGAGAAG
GTTTTGGGACGCTCGAAGGCTTTAATTTGCGGCCGGTACCCAATTCGCCCTATAGTGAGTCGTATTACGC
GCGCTCACTGGCCGTCGTTTTACAACGTCGTGACTGGGAAAACCCTGGCGTTACCCAACTTAATCGCCTT
GCAGCACATCCCCCTTTCGCCAGCTGGCGTAATAGCGAAGAGGCCCGCACCGATCGCCCTTCCCAACAGT
TGCGCAGCCTGAATGGCGAATGGCGCG
[124 nt withheld, positions 6398-6521]
C
[91 nt withheld, positions 6523-6613]
A
[49 nt withheld, positions 6615-6663]
CCTTTGACGTTGGAGTCCACGTTCTTT
[37 nt withheld, positions 6691-6727]
ACCCTATCTCGGTCTATTCTTTTGATTTATAAGGGATTTTGCCGATTTCGGCCTATTGGTTAAAAAATGA
GCTGATTTAACAAAAATTTAACGCGAATTTTAACAAAATATTAACGTTTACAATTTCCTGATGCGGTATT
TTCTCCTTACGCATCTGTGCGGTATTTCACACCGCATAGGGTAATAACTGATATAATTAAATTGAAGCTC
TAATTTGTGAGTTTAGTATACATGCATTTACTTATAATACAGTTTTTTAGTTTTGCTGGCCGCATCTTCT
CAAATATGCTTCCCAGCCTGCTTTTCTGTAACGTTCACCCTCTACCTTAGCATCCCTTCCCTTTGCAAAT
AGTCCTCTTCCAACAATAATAATGTCAGATCCTGTAGAGACCACATCATCCACGGTTCTATACTGTTGAC
CCAATGCGTCTCCCTTGTCATCTAAACCCACACCGGGTGTCATAATCAACCAATCGTAACCTTCATCTCT
TCCACCCATGTCTCTTTGAGCAATAAAGCCGATAACAAAATCTTTGTCGCTCTTCGCAATGTCAACAGTA
CCCTTAGTATATTCTCCAGTAGATAGGGAGCCCTTGCATGACAATTCTGCTAACATCAAAAGGCCTCTAG
GTTCCTTTGTTACTTCTTCTGCCGCCTGCTTCAAACCGCTAACAATACCTGGGCCCACCACACCGTGTGC
ATTCGTAATGTCTGCCCATTCTGCTATTCTGTATACACCCGCAGAGTACTGCAATTTGACTGTATTACCA
ATGTCAGCAAATTTTCTGTCTTCGAAGAGTAAAAAATTGTACTTGGCGGATAATGCCTTTAGCGGCTTAA
CTGTGCCCTCCATGGAAAAATCAGTCAAGATATCCACATGTGTTTTTAGTAAACAAATTTTGGGACCTAA
TGCTTCAACTAACTCCAGTAATTCCTTGGTGGTACGAACATCCAATGAAGCACACAAGTTTGTTTGCTTT
TCGTGCATGATATTAAATAGCTTGGCAGCAACAGGACTAGGATGAGTAGCAGCACGTTCCTTATATGTAG
CTTTCGACATGATTTATCTTCGTTTCCTGCAGGTTTTTGTTCTGTGCAGTTGGGTTAAGAATACTGGGCA
ATTTCATGTTTCTTCAACACTACATATGCGTATATATACCAATCTAAGTCTGTGCTCCTTCCTTCGTTCT
TCCTTCTGTTCGGAGATTACCGAATCAAAAAAATTTCAAAGAAACCGAAATCAAAAAAAAGAATAAAAAA
AAAATGATGAATTGAATTGAAAAGCTGTGGTATGGTGCACTCTCAGTACAATCTGCTCTGATGCCGCATA
GTTAAGCCAGCCCCGACACCCGCCAACACCCGCTGACGCGCCCTGACGGGCTTGTCTGCTCCCGGCATCC
GCTTACAGACAAGCTGTGACCGTCTCCGGGAGCTGCATGTGTCAGAGGTTTTCACCGTCATCACCGAAAC
GCGCGA
