>Addgene plasmid #14196 | pAG416GPD-ccdB-EGFP | addgene partial sequence | sequence record 20553 | 14196 with pRS_marker
TTCATCATTTTTTTTTTATTCTTTTTTTTGATTTCGGTTTCCTTGAAATTTTTTTGATTCGGTAATCTCC
GAACAGAAGGAAGAACGAAGGAAGGAGCACAGACTTAGATTGGTATATATACGCATATGTAGTGTTGAAG
AAACATGAAATTGCCCAGTATTCTTAACCCAACTGCACAGAACAAAAACCTGCAGGAAACGAAGATAAAT
CATGTCGAAAGCTACATATAAGGAACGTGCTGCTACTCATCCTAGTCCTGTTGCTGCCAAGCTATTTAAT
ATCATGCACGAAAAGCAAACAAACTTGTGTGCTTCATTGGATGTTCGTACCACCAAGGAATTACTGGAGT
TAGTTGAAGCATTAGGTCCCAAAATTTGTTTACTAAAAACACATGTGGATATCTTGACTGATTTTTCCAT
GGAGGGCACAGTTAAGCCGCTAAAGGCATTATCCGCCAAGTACAATTTTTTACTCTTCGAAGACAGAAAA
TTTGCTGACATTGGTAATACAGTCAAATTGCAGTACTCTGCGGGTGTATACAGAATAGCAGAATGGGCAG
ACATTACGAATGCACACGGTGTGGTGGGCCCAGGTATTGTTAGCGGTTTGAAGCAGGCGGCAGAAGAAGT
AACAAAGGAACCTAGAGGCCTTTTGATGTTAGCAGAATTGTCATGCAAGGGCTCCCTATCTACTGGAGAA
TATACTAAGGGTACTGTTGACATTGCGA
