>Addgene plasmid #14196 | pAG416GPD-ccdB-EGFP | addgene partial sequence | sequence record 20554 | 14196 with GW5
TAAAGTGTAAAGCCTGGGGGTGCCTAATGCGGCCGCCATAGTGACTGGATATGTTGTGTTTTACAGTATT
ATGTAGTCTGTTTTTTATGCAAAATCTAATTTAATATATTGATATTTATATCATTTTACGTTTCTCGTTC
AGCTTTTTTGTACAAACTTGTGATGGGGGATCCACTAGTTCTAGAATCCGTCGAAACTAAGTTCTGGTGT
TTTAAAACTAAAAAAAAGACTAACTATAAAAGTAGAATTTAAGAAGTTTAAGAAATAGATTTACAGAATT
ACAATCAATACCTACCGTCTTTATATACTTATTAGTCAAGTAGGGGAATAATTTCAGGGAACTGGTTTCA
ACCTTTTTTTTCAGCTTTTTCCAAATCAGAGAGAGCAGAAGGTAATAGAAGGTGTAAGAAAATGAGATAG
ATACATGCGTGGGTCAATTGCCTTGTGTCATCATTTACTCCAGGCAGGTTGCATCACTCCATTGAGGTTG
TGCCCGTTTTTTGCCTGTTTGTGCCCCTGTTCTCTGTAGTTGCGCTAAGAGAATGGACCTATGAACTGAT
GGTTGGTGAAGAAAACAATATTTTGGTGCTGGGATTCTTTTTTTTTCTGGATGCCAGCTTAAAAAGCGGG
CTCCATTATATTTAGTGGATGCCAGGAATAAACTGTTCACCCAGACACCTACGATGTTATATATTCTGTG
TAACCCGCCCCCTATTTTG
