>Addgene plasmid #14196 | pAG416GPD-ccdB-EGFP | addgene partial sequence | sequence record 20555 | 14196 with GW3
CGGGGAAGAAGTGGCTGATCTCAGCCACCGCGAAAATGACATCAAAAACGCCATTAACCTGATGTTCTGG
GGAATATAAATGTCAGGCTCCCTTATACACAGCCAGTCTGCAGGTCGACCATAGTGACTGGATATGTTGT
GTTTTACAGTATTATGTAGTCTGTTTTTTATGCAAAATCTAATTTAATATATTGATATTTATATCATTTT
ACGTTTCTCGTTCAGCTTTCTTGTACAAAGTGGTGATGGGCTGCAGGAATTCGATATCAAGCTTAATGGT
GAGCAAGGGCGAGGAGCTGTTCACCGGGGTGGTGCCCATCCTGGTCGAGCTGGACGGCGACGTAAACGGC
CACAAGTTCAGCGTGTCCGGCGAGGGCGAGGGCGATGCCACCTACGGCAAGCTGACCCTGAAGTTCATCT
GCACCACCGGCAAGCTGCCCGTGCCCTGGCCCACCCTCGTGACCACCCTGACCTACGGCGTGCAGTGCTT
CAGCCGCTACCCCGACCACATGAAGCAGCACGACTTCTTCAAGTCCGCCATGCCCGAAGGCTACGTCCAG
GAGCGCACCATCTTCTTCAAGGACGACGGCAACTACAAGACCCGCGCCGAGGTGAAGTTCGAGGGCGACA
CCCTGGTGAACCGCATCGAGCTG
